Addgene plasmid #113669: pCDB325
Purpose: expresses Ulp1_R1 in Escherichia coli
Depositing lab: Christopher Bahl. Depositing organization: University of Washington. Publication: Discovery and engineering of enhanced SUMO protease enzymes. Lau YK, Baytshtok V, Howard TA, Fiala BM, Johnson JM, Carter LP, Baker D, Lima CD, Bahl CD. J Biol Chem. 2018 Aug 24;293(34):13224-13233. doi: 10.1074/jbc.RA118.004146. Epub 2018 Jul 5. PubMed 29976752.
Backbone
  Vector backbone: pET29b
  Backbone manufacturer: Novagen
  Vector type: Bacterial Expression
Growth in bacteria
  Bacterial resistance: Kanamycin, 50 μg/mL
  Growth temperature: 37°C
  Growth strain: DH5alpha
  Copy number: High Copy
Gene/Insert
  Gene/Insert name: Ulp1_R1
  Species: S. cerevisiae (budding yeast)
  Insert size (bp): 714
  Mutation: contains solubility enhancing mutations
  Promoter: T7
  Tag / fusion protein: 6-His (N terminal on insert); 6-His (C terminal on backbone)
  Cloning method: Restriction Enzyme; 5′ cloning site NcoI (not destroyed); 3′ cloning site XhoI (not destroyed)
  Sequencing primers: 5′ TAATACGACTCACTATAGGG; 3′ GCTAGTTATTGCTCAGCGG
Terms and licenses: Academic/Nonprofit Terms; Industry Terms: Not Available to Industry
How to cite: pCDB325 was a gift from Christopher Bahl (Addgene plasmid # 113669 ; http://n2t.net/addgene:113669 ; RRID:Addgene_113669)
