[The description below was written by a language model from this plasmid's Addgene catalogue record and pLannotate feature annotations shown in this document.]
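Description:
pCDB325 is a bacterial expression plasmid built on the Novagen pET29b backbone for producing Ulp1_R1, an engineered variant of the Saccharomyces cerevisiae SUMO protease Ulp1, in Escherichia coli. The 5.9 kb plasmid replicates from a ColE1/pBR322-type origin accompanied by the bom region and the rop gene, and it is selected with kanamycin through an aminoglycoside phosphotransferase (KanR) gene. An f1 origin is also present, and short tetracycline-resistance fragments annotated in the backbone are non-functional pBR322 remnants. The catalogue lists the plasmid as high copy, although the feature table's own note on rop describes it as keeping plasmids at low copy number.

The insert, recorded as 714 bp and cloned between NcoI and XhoI, encodes a fragment of Ulp1 rather than the full-length protein and carries mutations described as solubility enhancing. Native Ulp1 processes the SUMO precursor Smt3 to its mature form and removes Smt3 from conjugated proteins. Transcription is driven by a T7 promoter followed by a lac operator and the T7 gene 10 ribosome binding site, and it ends at a T7 terminator. The plasmid-borne lacI gene supplies repressor, so expression is held off until induced with IPTG in a host that provides T7 RNA polymerase. The protein carries a 6xHis tag at its N terminus from the insert, and the backbone contributes a C-terminal His tag, allowing metal-affinity purification. A short annotated hit to a T7 gene 10B-derived solubility tag lies just before the terminator, downstream of the C-terminal His tag, and is probably backbone sequence rather than part of the product. Judging from the associated work on enhanced SUMO proteases, the construct is presumably used to make recombinant protease for cleaving SUMO fusion tags from purified proteins.
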