Features (pLannotate 1.2.2; 20 found; start..end, strand, type, name):
    177..195     +  promoter       T7 promoter: promoter for bacteriophage T7 RNA polymerase
    196..220     +  protein_bind   lac operator: The lac repressor binds to the lac operator to inhibit transcription in E. coli. This inhibition can be relieved by adding lactose or isopropyl-β-D-thiogalactopyranoside (IPTG). lac repressor encoded by lacI
    235..257     +  RBS            RBS: efficient ribosome binding site from bacteriophage T7 gene 10 (Olins and Rangwala, 1989)
    270..286     +  CDS            6xHis (fragment): 6xHis affinity tag
    294..950     +  CDS            ULP1 (fragment): ULP1_YEAST - Experimental evidence at protein level: Swiss-Prot protein existence level 1. Protease that catalyzes two essential functions in the SUMO pathway: processing of full-length SMT3 to its mature form and deconjugation of SMT3 from targeted proteins. Has an essential role in the G2/M phase of the cell cycle. From Saccharomyces cerevisiae (strain ATCC 204508 / S288c) (Baker's yeast).
    957..974     +  CDS            9xHis (fragment): 9xHis affinity tag
    984..1033    +  CDS            SET1 (fragment): solubility-enhancement tag derived from T7 phage gene 10B
   1041..1088    +  terminator     T7 terminator: transcription terminator for bacteriophage T7 RNA polymerase
   1125..1553    +  rep_origin     f1 ori (sequence partly withheld): f1 bacteriophage origin of replication; arrow indicates direction of (+) strand synthesis
   1606..1663    +  promoter       AmpR promoter (fragment): bla
   1672..2487    -  CDS            KanR: aminoglycoside phosphotransferase; aph(3')-Ia; confers resistance to kanamycin in bacteria or G418 (Geneticin®) in eukaryotes
   2609..3197    +  rep_origin     ori: high-copy-number ColE1/pMB1/pBR322/pUC origin of replication
   3383..3522    -  misc_feature   bom: basis of mobility region from pBR322
   3624..3815    -  CDS            rop: Rop protein, which maintains plasmids at low copy number; rop
   3832..4212    +  CDS            YPB1_ECOLX: Protein predicted: Swiss-Prot protein existence level 4. From Escherichia coli.
   4284..4575    -  CDS            TcR (fragment): tetracycline efflux protein; tet; confers resistance to tetracycline
   4590..4611    -  protein_bind   CAP binding site: CAP binding activates transcription in the presence of cAMP. E. coli catabolite activator protein
   4624..5706    -  CDS            lacI: lac repressor; lacI; The lac repressor binds to the lac operator to inhibit transcription in E. coli. This inhibition can be relieved by adding lactose or isopropyl-β-D-thiogalactopyranoside (IPTG).
   5707..5784    -  promoter       lacI promoter: lacI
   5792..155     -  CDS            TcR (fragment) (across the origin): tetracycline efflux protein; tet; confers resistance to tetracycline
>Addgene plasmid #113669 | pCDB325 | addgene full sequence | sequence record 221565 | Addgene NGS Result
CGGGGCCTGCCACCATACCCACGCCGAAACAAGCGCTCATGAGCCCGAAGTGGCGAGCCCGATCTTCCCC
ATCGGTGATGTCGGCGATATAGGCGCCAGCAACCGCACCTGTGGCGCCGGTGATGCCGGCCACGATGCGT
CCGGCGTAGAGGATCGAGATCTCGATCCCGCGAAATTAATACGACTCACTATAGGGGAATTGTGAGCGGA
TAACAATTCCCCTCTAGAAATAATTTTGTTTAACTTTAAGAAGGAGATATACCATGGGCCACCATCACCA
TCACCACGGTTCTCTGGTTCCAGAACTGAACGAGAAAGACGACGACCAGGTTCAGAAAGCGCTGGACTCC
CGTGAAAACACCCAGCTGATGAACCGTGACAATATCGAAATCACCGTTCGTGACTTCAAAACCCTCGAAC
CGCGTCGCTGGCTCAACGACACCATCATCGAATTCTTCATGAAGTACATCGAGAAGTCCACCCCGAACAC
TGTGGCGTTCAACTCCTTCTTTTACACTAACCTGTCTGAACGTGGTTACCAGGGCGTTCGCCGTTGGATG
AAACGCAAAAAAACCCAGATCGACAAGCTCGACAAAATCTTCACTCCGATCAACCTGAATCAGTCTCACT
GGGCGCTGGGTATCATTGACCTGAAGAAAAAGACCATTGGCTACGTTGATTCTCTGTCTAACGGTCCGAA
CGACTCTTCCAAACAGATCCTGACCGATCTGCAAAAGTACGTGAAGGAGGAATCCAAGCACACTATCGGC
GAAGACTTCGACCTGCGTCACCTCGACTGCCCGCAGCAGCCGAACGGCTACGATTGCGGTATCTACGTGT
GCATGAATACCCTGTACGGTTCTGCTGATGCGCCACTCGATTTTGACCAAAAAGATGCGGAACGTATGCG
TCGTTTTATCGCTCACCTGATTCTGACTGATGCTCTGAAACTCGAGCACCACCACCACCACCACTGAGAT
CCGGCTGCTAACAAAGCCCGAAAGGAAGCTGAGTTGGCTGCTGCCACCGCTGAGCAATAACTAGCATAAC
CCCTTGGGGCCTCTAAACGGGTCTTGAGGGGTTTTTTGCTGAAAGGAGGAACTATATCCGGATTGGCGAA
TGGG
[124 nt withheld, positions 1125-1248]
C
[91 nt withheld, positions 1250-1340]
A
[49 nt withheld, positions 1342-1390]
CCTTTGACGTTGGAGTCCACGTTCTTT
[37 nt withheld, positions 1418-1454]
ACCCTATCTCGGTCTATTCTTTTGATTTATAAGGGATTTTGCCGATTTCGGCCTATTGGTTAAAAAATGA
GCTGATTTAACAAAAATTTAACGCGAATTTTAACAAAATATTAACGCTTACAATTTAGGTGGCACTTTTC
GGGGAAATGTGCGCGGAACCCCTATTTGTTTATTTTTCTAAATACATTCAAATATGTATCCGCTCATGAA
TTAATTCTTAGAAAAACTCATCGAGCATCAAATGAAACTGCAATTTATTCATATCAGGATTATCAATACC
ATATTTTTGAAAAAGCCGTTTCTGTAATGAAGGAGAAAACTCACCGAGGCAGTTCCATAGGATGGCAAGA
TCCTGGTATCGGTCTGCGATTCCGACTCGTCCAACATCAATACAACCTATTAATTTCCCCTCGTCAAAAA
TAAGGTTATCAAGTGAGAAATCACCATGAGTGACGACTGAATCCGGTGAGAATGGCAAAAGTTTATGCAT
TTCTTTCCAGACTTGTTCAACAGGCCAGCCATTACGCTCGTCATCAAAATCACTCGCATCAACCAAACCG
TTATTCATTCGTGATTGCGCCTGAGCGAGACGAAATACGCGATCGCTGTTAAAAGGACAATTACAAACAG
GAATCGAATGCAACCGGCGCAGGAACACTGCCAGCGCATCAACAATATTTTCACCTGAATCAGGATATTC
TTCTAATACCTGGAATGCTGTTTTCCCGGGGATCGCAGTGGTGAGTAACCATGCATCATCAGGAGTACGG
ATAAAATGCTTGATGGTCGGAAGAGGCATAAATTCCGTCAGCCAGTTTAGTCTGACCATCTCATCTGTAA
CATCATTGGCAACGCTACCTTTGCCATGTTTCAGAAACAACTCTGGCGCATCGGGCTTCCCATACAATCG
ATAGATTGTCGCACCTGATTGCCCGACATTATCGCGAGCCCATTTATACCCATATAAATCAGCATCCATG
TTGGAATTTAATCGCGGCCTAGAGCAAGACGTTTCCCGTTGAATATGGCTCATAACACCCCTTGTATTAC
TGTTTATGTAAGCAGACAGTTTTATTGTTCATGACCAAAATCCCTTAACGTGAGTTTTCGTTCCACTGAG
CGTCAGACCCCGTAGAAAAGATCAAAGGATCTTCTTGAGATCCTTTTTTTCTGCGCGTAATCTGCTGCTT
GCAAACAAAAAAACCACCGCTACCAGCGGTGGTTTGTTTGCCGGATCAAGAGCTACCAACTCTTTTTCCG
AAGGTAACTGGCTTCAGCAGAGCGCAGATACCAAATACTGTCCTTCTAGTGTAGCCGTAGTTAGGCCACC
ACTTCAAGAACTCTGTAGCACCGCCTACATACCTCGCTCTGCTAATCCTGTTACCAGTGGCTGCTGCCAG
TGGCGATAAGTCGTGTCTTACCGGGTTGGACTCAAGACGATAGTTACCGGATAAGGCGCAGCGGTCGGGC
TGAACGGGGGGTTCGTGCACACAGCCCAGCTTGGAGCGAACGACCTACACCGAACTGAGATACCTACAGC
GTGAGCTATGAGAAAGCGCCACGCTTCCCGAAGGGAGAAAGGCGGACAGGTATCCGGTAAGCGGCAGGGT
CGGAACAGGAGAGCGCACGAGGGAGCTTCCAGGGGGAAACGCCTGGTATCTTTATAGTCCTGTCGGGTTT
CGCCACCTCTGACTTGAGCGTCGATTTTTGTGATGCTCGTCAGGGGGGCGGAGCCTATGGAAAAACGCCA
GCAACGCGGCCTTTTTACGGTTCCTGGCCTTTTGCTGGCCTTTTGCTCACATGTTCTTTCCTGCGTTATC
CCCTGATTCTGTGGATAACCGTATTACCGCCTTTGAGTGAGCTGATACCGCTCGCCGCAGCCGAACGACC
GAGCGCAGCGAGTCAGTGAGCGAGGAAGCGGAAGAGCGCCTGATGCGGTATTTTCTCCTTACGCATCTGT
GCGGTATTTCACACCGCAATGGTGCACTCTCAGTACAATCTGCTCTGATGCCGCATAGTTAAGCCAGTAT
ACACTCCGCTATCGCTACGTGACTGGGTCATGGCTGCGCCCCGACACCCGCCAACACCCGCTGACGCGCC
CTGACGGGCTTGTCTGCTCCCGGCATCCGCTTACAGACAAGCTGTGACCGTCTCCGGGAGCTGCATGTGT
CAGAGGTTTTCACCGTCATCACCGAAACGCGCGAGGCAGCTGCGGTAAAGCTCATCAGCGTGGTCGTGAA
GCGATTCACAGATGTCTGCCTGTTCATCCGCGTCCAGCTCGTTGAGTTTCTCCAGAAGCGTTAATGTCTG
GCTTCTGATAAAGCGGGCCATGTTAAGGGCGGTTTTTTCCTGTTTGGTCACTGATGCCTCCGTGTAAGGG
GGATTTCTGTTCATGGGGGTAATGATACCGATGAAACGAGAGAGGATGCTCACGATACGGGTTACTGATG
ATGAACATGCCCGGTTACTGGAACGTTGTGAGGGTAAACAACTGGCGGTATGGATGCGGCGGGACCAGAG
AAAAATCACTCAGGGTCAATGCCAGCGCTTCGTTAATACAGATGTAGGTGTTCCACAGGGTAGCCAGCAG
CATCCTGCGATGCAGATCCGGAACATAATGGTGCAGGGCGCTGACTTCCGCGTTTCCAGACTTTACGAAA
CACGGAAACCGAAGACCATTCATGTTGTTGCTCAGGTCGCAGACGTTTTGCAGCAGCAGTCGCTTCACGT
TCGCTCGCGTATCGGTGATTCATTCTGCTAACCAGTAAGGCAACCCCGCCAGCCTAGCCGGGTCCTCAAC
GACAGGAGCACGATCATGCGCACCCGTGGGGCCGCCATGCCGGCGATAATGGCCTGCTTCTCGCCGAAAC
GTTTGGTGGCGGGACCAGTGACGAAGGCTTGAGCGAGGGCGTGCAAGATTCCGAATACCGCAAGCGACAG
GCCGATCATCGTCGCGCTCCAGCGAAAGCGGTCCTCGCCGAAAATGACCCAGAGCGCTGCCGGCACCTGT
CCTACGAGTTGCATGATAAAGAAGACAGTCATAAGTGCGGCGACGATAGTCATGCCCCGCGCCCACCGGA
AGGAGCTGACTGGGTTGAAGGCTCTCAAGGGCATCGGTCGAGATCCCGGTGCCTAATGAGTGAGCTAACT
TACATTAATTGCGTTGCGCTCACTGCCCGCTTTCCAGTCGGGAAACCTGTCGTGCCAGCTGCATTAATGA
ATCGGCCAACGCGCGGGGAGAGGCGGTTTGCGTATTGGGCGCCAGGGTGGTTTTTCTTTTCACCAGTGAG
ACGGGCAACAGCTGATTGCCCTTCACCGCCTGGCCCTGAGAGAGTTGCAGCAAGCGGTCCACGCTGGTTT
GCCCCAGCAGGCGAAAATCCTGTTTGATGGTGGTTAACGGCGGGATATAACATGAGCTGTCTTCGGTATC
GTCGTATCCCACTACCGAGATATCCGCACCAACGCGCAGCCCGGACTCGGTAATGGCGCGCATTGCGCCC
AGCGCCATCTGATCGTTGGCAACCAGCATCGCAGTGGGAACGATGCCCTCATTCAGCATTTGCATGGTTT
GTTGAAAACCGGACATGGCACTCCAGTCGCCTTCCCGTTCCGCTATCGGCTGAATTTGATTGCGAGTGAG
ATATTTATGCCAGCCAGCCAGACGCAGACGCGCCGAGACAGAACTTAATGGGCCCGCTAACAGCGCGATT
TGCTGGTGACCCAATGCGACCAGATGCTCCACGCCCAGTCGCGTACCGTCTTCATGGGAGAAAATAATAC
TGTTGATGGGTGTCTGGTCAGAGACATCAAGAAATAACGCCGGAACATTAGTGCAGGCAGCTTCCACAGC
AATGGCATCCTGGTCATCCAGCGGATAGTTAATGATCAGCCCACTGACGCGTTGCGCGAGAAGATTGTGC
ACCGCCGCTTTACAGGCTTCGACGCCGCTTCGTTCTACCATCGACACCACCACGCTGGCACCCAGTTGAT
CGGCGCGAGATTTAATCGCCGCGACAATTTGCGACGGCGCGTGCAGGGCCAGACTGGAGGTGGCAACGCC
AATCAGCAACGACTGTTTGCCCGCCAGTTGTTGTGCCACGCGGTTGGGAATGTAATTCAGCTCCGCCATC
GCCGCTTCCACTTTTTCCCGCGTTTTCGCAGAAACGTGGCTGGCCTGGTTCACCACGCGGGAAACGGTCT
GATAAGAGACACCGGCATACTCTGCGACATCGTATAACGTTACTGGTTTCACATTCACCACCCTGAATTG
ACTCTCTTCCGGGCGCTATCATGCCATACCGCGAAAGGTTTTGCGCCATTCGATGGTGTCCGGGATCTCG
ACGCTCTCCCTTATGCGACTCCTGCATTAGGAAGCAGCCCAGTAGTAGGTTGAGGCCGTTGAGCACCGCC
GCCGCAAGGAATGGTGCATGCAAGGAGATGGCGCCCAACAGTCCCCCGGCCA
