>Addgene plasmid #113669 | pCDB325 | depositor partial sequence | sequence record 214595 | coding sequence
ATGGGCCACCATCACCATCACCACGGTTCTCTGGTTCCAGAACTGAACGAGAAAGACGACGACCAGGTTC
AGAAAGCGCTGGACTCCCGTGAAAACACCCAGCTGATGAACCGTGACAATATCGAAATCACCGTTCGTGA
CTTCAAAACCCTCGAACCGCGTCGCTGGCTCAACGACACCATCATCGAATTCTTCATGAAGTACATCGAG
AAGTCCACCCCGAACACTGTGGCGTTCAACTCCTTCTTTTACACTAACCTGTCTGAACGTGGTTACCAGG
GCGTTCGCCGTTGGATGAAACGCAAAAAAACCCAGATCGACAAGCTCGACAAAATCTTCACTCCGATCAA
CCTGAATCAGTCTCACTGGGCGCTGGGTATCATTGACCTGAAGAAAAAGACCATTGGCTACGTTGATTCT
CTGTCTAACGGTCCGAACGACTCTTCCAAACAGATCCTGACCGATCTGCAAAAGTACGTGAAGGAGGAAT
CCAAGCACACTATCGGCGAAGACTTCGACCTGCGTCACCTCGACTGCCCGCAGCAGCCGAACGGCTACGA
TTGCGGTATCTACGTGTGCATGAATACCCTGTACGGTTCTGCTGATGCGCCACTCGATTTTGACCAAAAA
GATGCGGAACGTATGCGTCGTTTTATCGCTCACCTGATTCTGACTGATGCTCTGAAACTCGAGCACCACC
ACCACCACCACTGA
